Addgene plasmid #185590: SpVasa-E441Q-GFP
Purpose: to see protein dynamics
Depositing lab: Mamiko Yajima. Depositing organization: Brown University. Publication: A tumor suppressor Retinoblastoma1 is essential for embryonic development in the sea urchin. Fernandez-Nicolas A, Xu D, Yajima M. Dev Dyn. 2019 Dec;248(12):1273-1285. doi: 10.1002/dvdy.113. Epub 2019 Oct 1. PubMed 31515896.
Backbone
  Vector backbone: PSP64
  Vector type: In vitro transcription (mRNA synthesis)
Growth in bacteria
  Bacterial resistance: Ampicillin, 100 μg/mL
  Growth temperature: 37°C
  Growth strain: DH5alpha
  Copy number: High Copy
Gene/Insert
  Gene/Insert name: Vasa-E441Q
  Species: S. purpuratus
  Mutation: E441Q
  Tag / fusion protein: GFP (C terminal on insert)
  Cloning method: Gibson Cloning
Terms and licenses: Academic/Nonprofit Terms; Industry Terms: Not Available to Industry
Depositor comments: Please note: Plasmid contains a L42R mutation in EGFP. It is not known how this mutation affects plasmid function, but the plasmid was functional in the depositor's experiments.
How to cite: SpVasa-E441Q-GFP was a gift from Mamiko Yajima (Addgene plasmid # 185590 ; http://n2t.net/addgene:185590 ; RRID:Addgene_185590)
