[The description below was written by a language model from this plasmid's Addgene catalogue record.]
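Description:
SpVasa-E441Q-GFP is an in vitro transcription plasmid built on the pSP64 backbone, a vector family used as a template for synthesising mRNA rather than for direct expression in cells. pSP64-type vectors conventionally drive transcription from an SP6 phage promoter, although the record does not list the promoter or any other individual features. The plasmid is maintained at high copy number in E. coli under ampicillin selection.

The insert, assembled by Gibson cloning, encodes Vasa from the purple sea urchin Strongylocentrotus purpuratus carrying an E441Q point substitution, fused at its C terminus to GFP. Vasa is a DEAD-box RNA helicase widely known as a germline factor. The record does not explain the rationale for the mutation, but a glutamate-to-glutamine change in such a helicase is the kind of substitution commonly used to disrupt the catalytic DEAD motif; whether residue 441 lies in that motif is not stated here. The depositor notes that the EGFP portion carries an L42R change whose effect is unknown, while reporting that the plasmid worked in their experiments.

The stated purpose is to observe protein dynamics. In practice, a construct of this type serves as a template for synthetic mRNA that can be introduced into eggs or embryos, where the translated fluorescent fusion allows live imaging of the localisation and behaviour of the mutant Vasa protein. It was deposited in connection with work on sea urchin embryonic development. The full sequence and feature map are not part of the information provided, so untranslated regions, polyadenylation elements and linearisation sites cannot be described.
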