>Addgene plasmid #185590 | SpVasa-E441Q-GFP | depositor partial sequence | sequence record 362076 | SpVasa-E441Q-GFP sequence 4079 bps
ATTAACCTATAAAAAATAGGCGTATCACGAGGCCCTTTTCGTCTCGCGCGTTTCGGTGATGACGGTGAAA
ACNTNTGACACATGCAGCTCCCGGAGACGGTCACAGCTTGTCTGTAAGCGGATGCCGGGAGCAGACAAGC
CCGTCAGGGCGCGTCAGCGGGTGTTGGCGGGTGTCGGGGCTGGCTTAACTATGCGGCATCAGAGCAGATT
GTACTGAGAGTGCACCATTCGACGCTCTCCCTTATGCGACTCCTGCATTAGGAAGCAGCCCAGTAGTAGG
TTGAGGCCGTTGAGCACCGCCGCCGCAAGGAATGGTGCATGCAAGGAGATGGCGCCCAACAGTCCCCCGG
CCACGGGGCCTGCCACCATACCCACGCCGAAACAAGCGCTCATGAGCCCGAAGTGGCGAGCCCGATCTTC
CCCATCGGTGATGTCGGCGATATAGGCGCCAGCAACCGCACCTGTGGCGCCGGTGATGCCGGCCACGATG
CGTCCGGCGTAGAGGATCTGGCTAGCGATGACCCTGCTGATTGGTTCGCTGACCATTTCCGGGTGCGGGA
CGGCGTTACCAGAAACTCAGAAGGTTCGTCCAACCAAACCGACTCTGACGGCAGTTTACGAGAGAGATGA
TAGGGTCTGCTTCAGTAAGCCAGATGCTACACAATTAGGCTTGTACATATTGTCGTTAGAACGCGGCTAC
AATTAATACATAACCTTATGTATCATACACATACGATTTAGGTGACACTATAGAATACAAGCTTGCTTGT
TCTTTTTGCAGAAGCTCAGAATAAACGCTCAACTTTGGCAGATCTGATCATGCCATGGTTCGGGCCCATG
TCAGAAGACTGGGGGACCTCTTCGGTGTCGGGTGGATCCAGCTTTGGAAAGAGTAGTTTTGGTGGATCAA
GTGGTGGGGTCAAAGACGATGGATTTGGCGTTGGAGTCGGTCGAGGTCGAGGAAGGGGTCGCGGGTTTAG
CCCCTTTGCTTCAAACGGTGGTGTCGGTGGTATGACCAATGGGACTACCAATGGAGGAGGAGAGAGTAGC
GGTGGGTGGGATGAGAGCCCATCTAAGAGTGGCTCAAGTAGCAGTCCATGGGGCGGTGATGGTGATAATG
GGTTCGGCAAGAGTAGCTTTGGTAGCAAATCGTTCGGTGGAGGAGGAGGAGGTGGTGGTGGTGGGGGCCG
AGGTGCTGAATCAGGAGGAGGACGAGGAGGAGGAGGATTCGGCGGCAGACGAGGAGGACGTGGAGGTGGA
GATAGATCCTGTTATAACTGCGGTGAAACAGGTCACATGTCAAGAGAATGTCCCACAAAGGACTCTTCAG
GAGGAGGACGTGGTGGTGGTGGTGGCGATAGAAGTTGCTACAATTGCGGTGAGACCGGACACATGTCACG
AGAATGTCCCACAAAAGACTCTTCGGGTGGAGGAGGTGGAGGTGGTGGAAAGTGCTTTAGATGTCAAGAA
GAAGGCCACTTTGCCAAGGAATGCCCCAATCCAGATACAAGAAATGAAGGCGAAGGTGGTGAAGCCAAGC
CGCCAGCATCCACCTACGTTCCTCCCGACCCATCCGAGGAAGAATCACAGATTTACATAAGCACTGAACA
AGGAATCAACTTCAACAAGTATGATGATATACCCGTAGAAGTCAGCGGTCGAGACAGGCCAAAAAATATA
CGAGCTTTTGAGGAGGCCGAGCTAGATGAGACGGTATTGTCCAATGTGCGCAAGGCTCACTACGCTAAGC
CAACACCTGTGCAGAAGTATGGTATGCCCATCATTTCTTGTGGACGTGATCTGATGGCCTGTGCCCAAAC
AGGATCAGGAAAGACGGCGGCATTCCTCCTACCCATCATCACCAACATGATCACCCACGGAGGATGCATC
AGCACCTTCAACGTGATCCAGGAACCACTGGCCCTCATCGTCTCGCCAACCCGCGAGCTGGCCATCCAGA
TCTACAACGAGGCACGCAAGTTCTGCCGCGGCACCACCATACGACCTGTGGTGGTATACGGAGGCACCAG
CGTCAGTCATCAGATGAGAGAGTGTCAGAAGGGATGCTCCATCCTGGTAGCCACCCCAGGACGTATGCAT
GACTTCGTAACCAGAGGATATATCGGCCTGGGCAAGCTGAAGTTCCTGATCCTTGACCAGGCCGACCGTA
TGTTGGACATGGGTTTCGGTCCCGACATCCAGAGACTGATCGAGCACCCTCACATGCCTGCCAAGGGTGA
TCGTCAAACCCTGATGTTCAGTGCGACCTTCCCCAATGAGGTCCAGGAGAAGGCAGGGGAGTACCTCAAC
GACTACCTCTTCCTGACGGTAGGGAGGGTAGGAGGAGCTGCCTCAGACATCGAGCAGAGGGTGTTCTCGG
TCGGTCAATTCGACAAGCGGGATAAGCTGATGGAGATCCTGGGGGATCAGAAAGATGATGACCGTACTCT
GGTGTTTGTTTCGACCAAGAGGAATGCTGATTTCTTGGCCTCTCTTCTCAGTCAATCTGAATTCCCCACC
ACCAGCATCCATGGTGACCGTCAGCAGCAGGAGCGTGAGGAAGCCCTGCGTGACTTCAAGACCGGCAAGG
CACCAATCCTTGTTGCCACGTCCGTCGCCGCCAGAGGTCTGGACATCCCAGGGGTCAAGCACGTGGTCAA
CTACGACCTCCCAAGCGACATCGATGAGTACGTGCATCGCATCGGGCGTACCGGACGTGTCGGAAACCTT
GGACGATCAACTAGCTTCTATGATGCAGAAAAGGATGCTAACATTGCGAGAGCTCTCATTAAGATCTTGG
CTGATGCGCAGCAGGAAGTACCGGAGTTCTTAGAGGAGGCTGCTGATTCAGCCATTGGAACCTACCATGG
CAACGCTGGAGGGAGCTTTGGAGGCAGGGACACCAGGAAGTTCGGTGGTCGAGGAGGAGGAAGGGGAGGA
GGAAGTGGCGGCGGTGGTGGAGACGAGTGGGGATCTGGAGGAGGAGGCGGCGGCGGTGGCGGAGGAGGAG
CTGCTGATGATGAATCATGGGATCTCGAGGATATCATGGTGAGCAAGGGCGAGGAGCTGTTCACCGGGGT
GGTGCCCATCCTGGTCGAGCTGGACGGCGACGTAAACGGCCACAAGTTCAGCGTGTCCGNCGAGGGCGAG
GGCGATGCCACNTACGGCAAGCTGACCCTGAAGTTCATCTGCACCACCGGCAAGCTGCCCGTGCCCTGGC
CCACCCTCGTGACCACCCTGACNTACGGCGTGCAGTGCTTCAGCCGCTACCCCGACCACATGAAGCAGCA
CGACTTCTTCAAGTCCGCCATGCCCGAAGGCTACGTCCAGGAGCGCACCATCTTCTTCAAGGACGACGGC
AACTACAAGACCCGCGCCGAGGTGAAGTTCGAGGGCGACACCCTGGTGAACCGCATCGAGCTGAAGGGCA
TCGACTTCAAGGAGGACGGCAACATCCTGGGGCACAAGCTGGAGTACAACTACAACAGCCACAACGTCTA
TATCATGGCCGACAAGCAGAAGAACGGCATCAAGGTGAACTTCAAGATCCGCCACAACATCGAGGACGGC
AGCGTGCAGCTCGCCGACCACTACCAGCAGAACACCCCCATCGGCGACGGCCCCGTGCTGCTGCCCGACA
ACCACTACCTGAGCACCCAGTCCGCCCTGAGCAAAGACCCCAACGAGAAGCGCGATCACATGGTCCTGCT
GGAGTTCGTGACCGCCGCCGGGATCACTCTCGGCATGGACGAGCTGTACAAGTAACTAGTGACTGACTAG
GATCTGGTTACCACTAAACCAGCCTCAAGAACACCCGAATGGAGTCTCTAAGCTACATAATACCAACTTA
CACTTTACAAAATGTTGTCCCCCAAAATGTAGCCATTCGTATCTGCTCCTAATAAAAAGAAAGTTTCTTC
ACATTCTAAAAAAAAAAAAAAAAAAAAAACCCCCCCCCCCCCCCCCCCCCCTGCAGGTCGACTCTAGAGG
ATCCCCGGGCGAGCTCGAATTCGTAATCATGTCATAGCTGTTTCCTGTGTGAAATTGTTATCCGCTCACA
ATTCCACACAACATACGAG
